Addgene plasmid #176892: pSBbi-moxGFP-P2A-T2A-cMyc-Puro
Purpose: Sleeping Beauty transposon-based vector for mammalian polycistronic expression of moxGFP, c-Myc and an additional gene of interest
Depositing lab: Jorge Luis Arias-Arias. Publication: MYC dosage compensation is mediated by miRNA-transcription factor interactions in aneuploid cancer. Acon M, Geiss C, Torres-Calvo J, Bravo-Estupinan D, Oviedo G, Arias-Arias JL, Rojas-Matey LA, Edwin B, Vasquez-Vargas G, Oses-Vargas Y, Guevara-Coto J, Segura-Castillo A, Siles-Canales F, Quiros-Barrantes S, Regnier-Vigouroux A, Mendes P, Mora-Rodriguez R. iScience. 2021 Nov 8;24(12):103407. doi: 10.1016/j.isci.2021.103407. eCollection 2021 Dec 17. PubMed 34877484.
Backbone
  Vector backbone: pSBbi-Pur (Addgene Plasmid #60523)
  Backbone manufacturer: Eric Kowarz
  Backbone size w/o insert (bp): 5857
  Total vector size (bp): 7814
  Modifications to backbone: Insertion of moxGFP-P2A-T2A-c-Myc construct
  Vector type: Mammalian Expression ; Transposon
  Selectable markers: Puromycin
Growth in bacteria
  Bacterial resistance: Ampicillin, 100 μg/mL
  Growth temperature: 37°C
  Growth strain: NEB Stable
  Copy number: High Copy
Gene/Insert
  Gene/Insert name: moxGFP-P2A-T2A-c-Myc
  Species: H. sapiens (human), Synthetic
  Insert size (bp): 2181
  GenBank ID: NM_002467.6
  Promoter: EF1a/RPBSA
  Tag / fusion protein: Myc (C terminal on insert); moxGFP (N terminal on insert)
  Entrez Gene: MYC (a.k.a. MRTL, MYCC, bHLHe39, c-Myc)
  Cloning method: Restriction Enzyme; 5′ cloning site SmaI (not destroyed); 3′ cloning site XbaI (not destroyed)
  Sequencing primers: 5′ GCCTCAGACAGTGGTTCAAAG; 3′ AGGCACAGTCGAGGCTGAT
Terms and licenses: Academic/Nonprofit Terms; Industry Terms: Not Available to Industry
Depositor comments: The moxGFP-P2A-T2A-c-Myc construct was designed by Jorge L. Arias-Arias from Universidad de Costa Rica () It was codon optimized for human and mouse expression and includes an additional cloning site (5' EcoRV - 3' SalI, see the map uploaded by the depositor) for the polycistronic expression of up to three genes: moxGFP, c-Myc and one more. This vector is suitable for transient transfection, but it was intended to be co-transfected with the transposase vector pCMV(CAT)T7-SB100 (Addgene Plasmid #34879) in order to generate mammalian cells with stable expression of the genes of interest. Enjoy!
How to cite: pSBbi-moxGFP-P2A-T2A-cMyc-Puro was a gift from Jorge Luis Arias-Arias (Addgene plasmid # 176892 ; http://n2t.net/addgene:176892 ; RRID:Addgene_176892)
