[The description below was written by a language model from this plasmid's Addgene catalogue record and pLannotate feature annotations shown in this document.]
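Description:
pSBbi-moxGFP-P2A-T2A-cMyc-Puro is a 7.8 kb Sleeping Beauty transposon vector for mammalian expression, built on the pSBbi-Pur backbone. It is propagated in E. coli as a high-copy plasmid through a ColE1/pUC-type origin with ampicillin selection (AmpR under its bla promoter). The two feature tables, one from the depositor's sequence and one from repository sequencing, list the same parts in the same order and differ only by a small coordinate offset. Neither table annotates the transposon inverted repeats, the RPBSA promoter or the 2A peptides, although the catalogue entry implies all of them.

The payload follows the bidirectional design recorded as EF1a/RPBSA. In one direction, the strong constitutive EF-1α promoter drives a codon-optimised synthetic open reading frame. It consists of moxGFP, a monomeric, rapidly maturing green fluorescent protein, then P2A and T2A self-cleaving peptides, then human c-Myc, and it ends at a bGH polyadenylation signal. The 2A sequences cause ribosomal skipping, so moxGFP and c-Myc are produced as separate proteins from one transcript and the fluorescence reports on expression of the cassette. According to the depositor, an additional EcoRV–SalI cloning site allows a third gene to be added for tricistronic expression. On the opposite strand, a puromycin N-acetyltransferase gene with a rabbit β-globin poly(A) signal provides selection in mammalian cells, presumably driven by the RPBSA promoter.

The plasmid can be used for transient transfection. Its intended use is co-transfection with an SB100 transposase expression plasmid, which integrates the cassette into the genome to give puromycin-selectable stable lines. The associated publication concerns MYC dosage compensation in aneuploid cancer.
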