Features (pLannotate 1.2.2; 13 found; start..end, strand, type, name):
      1..31      +  rep_origin     M13 ori (fragment): M13 bacteriophage origin of replication; arrow indicates direction of (+) strand synthesis
     32..82      -  misc_feature   bom (fragment): basis of mobility region from pBR322
    109..213     +  promoter       AmpR promoter: bla
    214..1074    +  CDS            AmpR: β-lactamase; bla; confers resistance to ampicillin, carbenicillin, and related antibiotics
   1245..1833    +  rep_origin     ori: high-copy-number ColE1/pMB1/pBR322/pUC origin of replication
   2396..2451    -  polyA_signal   β-globin poly(A) signal: rabbit β-globin polyadenylation signal (Gil and Proudfoot, 1987)
   2522..2602    -  CDS            HBB (fragment): HBB_PONPY - Experimental evidence at transcript level: Swiss-Prot protein existence level 2. Involved in oxygen transport from the lung to the various peripheral tissues. From Pongo pygmaeus (Bornean orangutan).
   2616..3215    -  CDS            PuroR: puromycin N-acetyltransferase; pac from Streptomyces alboniger; confers resistance to puromycin
   3848..5029    +  promoter       EF-1α promoter: strong constitutive promoter for human elongation factor EF-1α
   5061..5777    +  CDS            moxGFP: moxGFP is a basic (constitutively fluorescent) green fluorescent protein published in 2015, derived from Aequorea victoria. It is reported to be a rapidly-maturing monomer.
   5922..7238    +  CDS            MYC: MYC_HUMAN - Also known as BHLHE39. Experimental evidence at protein level: Swiss-Prot protein existence level 1. Transcription factor that binds DNA in a non-specific manner, yet also specifically recognizes the core sequence 5'-CAC[GA]TG-3'. Activates the transcription of growth-related genes. Binds to the VEGFA promoter, promoting VEGFA production and subsequent sprouting angiogenesis (PubMed:24940000). Regulator of somatic reprogramming, controls self-renewal of embryonic stem cells. Functions with TAF6L to activate target gene expression through RNA polymerase II pause release (By similari
   7267..7491    +  polyA_signal   bGH poly(A) signal: bovine growth hormone polyadenylation signal
   7495..7516    +  promoter       SV40 promoter (fragment): SV40 enhancer and early promoter
>Addgene plasmid #176892 | pSBbi-moxGFP-P2A-T2A-cMyc-Puro | depositor full sequence | sequence record 342938 | pSBbi-moxGFP-P2A-T2A-cMyc-Puro sequence 7814 bps
AATTTTAACAAAATATTAACGCTTACAATTTCCTGATGCGGTATTTTCTCCTTACGCATCTGTGCGGTAT
TTCACACCGCATCAGGTGGCACTTTTCGGGGAAATGTGCGCGGAACCCCTATTTGTTTATTTTTCTAAAT
ACATTCAAATATGTATCCGCTCATGAGACAATAACCCTGATAAATGCTTCAATAATATTGAAAAAGGAAG
AGTATGAGTATTCAACATTTCCGTGTCGCCCTTATTCCCTTTTTTGCGGCATTTTGCCTTCCTGTTTTTG
CTCACCCAGAAACGCTGGTGAAAGTAAAAGATGCTGAAGATCAGTTGGGTGCACGAGTGGGTTACATCGA
ACTGGATCTCAACAGCGGTAAGATCCTTGAGAGTTTTCGCCCCGAAGAACGTTTTCCAATGATGAGCACT
TTTAAAGTTCTGCTATGTGGCGCGGTATTATCCCGTATTGACGCCGGGCAAGAGCAACTCGGTCGCCGCA
TACACTATTCTCAGAATGACTTGGTTGAGTACTCACCAGTCACAGAAAAGCATCTTACGGATGGCATGAC
AGTAAGAGAATTATGCAGTGCTGCCATAACCATGAGTGATAACACTGCGGCCAACTTACTTCTGACAACG
ATCGGAGGACCGAAGGAGCTAACCGCTTTTTTGCACAACATGGGGGATCATGTAACTCGCCTTGATCGTT
GGGAACCGGAGCTGAATGAAGCCATACCAAACGACGAGCGTGACACCACGATGCCTGTAGCAATGGCAAC
AACGTTGCGCAAACTATTAACTGGCGAACTACTTACTCTAGCTTCCCGGCAACAATTAATAGACTGGATG
GAGGCGGATAAAGTTGCAGGACCACTTCTGCGCTCGGCCCTTCCGGCTGGCTGGTTTATTGCTGATAAAT
CTGGAGCCGGTGAGCGTGGGTCTCGCGGTATCATTGCAGCACTGGGGCCAGATGGTAAGCCCTCCCGTAT
CGTAGTTATCTACACGACGGGGAGTCAGGCAACTATGGATGAACGAAATAGACAGATCGCTGAGATAGGT
GCCTCACTGATTAAGCATTGGTAACTGTCAGACCAAGTTTACTCATATATACTTTAGATTGATTTAAAAC
TTCATTTTTAATTTAAAAGGATCTAGGTGAAGATCCTTTTTGATAATCTCATGACCAAAATCCCTTAACG
TGAGTTTTCGTTCCACTGAGCGTCAGACCCCGTAGAAAAGATCAAAGGATCTTCTTGAGATCCTTTTTTT
CTGCGCGTAATCTGCTGCTTGCAAACAAAAAAACCACCGCTACCAGCGGTGGTTTGTTTGCCGGATCAAG
AGCTACCAACTCTTTTTCCGAAGGTAACTGGCTTCAGCAGAGCGCAGATACCAAATACTGTTCTTCTAGT
GTAGCCGTAGTTAGGCCACCACTTCAAGAACTCTGTAGCACCGCCTACATACCTCGCTCTGCTAATCCTG
TTACCAGTGGCTGCTGCCAGTGGCGATAAGTCGTGTCTTACCGGGTTGGACTCAAGACGATAGTTACCGG
ATAAGGCGCAGCGGTCGGGCTGAACGGGGGGTTCGTGCACACAGCCCAGCTTGGAGCGAACGACCTACAC
CGAACTGAGATACCTACAGCGTGAGCTATGAGAAAGCGCCACGCTTCCCGAAGGGAGAAAGGCGGACAGG
TATCCGGTAAGCGGCAGGGTCGGAACAGGAGAGCGCACGAGGGAGCTTCCAGGGGGAAACGCCTGGTATC
TTTATAGTCCTGTCGGGTTTCGCCACCTCTGACTTGAGCGTCGATTTTTGTGATGCTCGTCAGGGGGGCG
GAGCCTATGGAAAAACGCCAGCAACGCGGCCTTTTTACGGTTCCTGGCCTTTTGCTGGCCTTTTGCTCAC
ATGTTCTTTCCTGCGTTATCCCCTGATTCTGTGGATAACCGTATTACCGCCTTTGAGTGAGCTGATACCG
CTCGCCGCAGCCGAACGACCGAGCGCAGCGAGTCAGTGAGCGAGGAAGCGGATCCCTATACAGTTGAAGT
CGGAAGTTTACATACACCTTAGCCAAATACATTTAAACTCACTTTTTCACAATTCCTGACATTTAATCCT
AGTAAAAATTCCCTGTCTTAGGTCAGTTAGGATCACCACTTTATTTTAAGAATGTGAAATATCAGAATAA
TAGTAGAGAGAATGATTCATTTCAGCTTTTATTTCTTTCATCACATTCCCAGTGGGTCAGAAGTTTACAT
ACACTCGACTCCTCTGCAGAATGCGGCGATGTTTCGGTAAGGGGTCCCGAGTAGCTAGTTCATGGCAGCC
AGCATATGGCATATGTTGCCAAACTCTAAACCAAATACTCATTCTGATGTTTTAAATGATTTGCCCTCCC
ATATGTCCTTCCGAGTGAGAGACACAAAAAATTCCAACACACTATTGCAATGAAAATAAATTTCCTTTAT
TAGCCAGAAGTCAGATGCTCAAGGGGCTTCATGATGTCCCCATAATTTTTGGCAGAGGGAAAAAGATCTC
AGTGGTATTTGTGAGCCAGGGCATTGGCCACACCAGCCACCACCTTCTGATAGGCAGCCTGCACCTGAGG
AGTGAATTCACGACAGGCCTTCGAATCAGGCACCGGGCTTGCGGGTCATGCACCAGGTGCGCGGTCCTTC
GGGCACCTCGACGTCGGCGGTGACGGTGAAGCCGAGCCGCTCGTAGAAGGGGAGGTTGCGGGGCGCGGAG
GTCTCCAGGAAGGCGGGCACCCCGGCGCGCTCGGCCGCCTCCACTCCGGGGAGCACGACGGCGCTGCCCA
GACCCTTGCCCTGGTGGTCGGGCGAGACGCCGACGGTGGCCAGGAACCACGCGGGCTCCTTGGGCCGGTG
CGGCGCCAGGAGGCCTTCCATCTGTTGCTGCGCGGCCAGCCGGGAACCGCTCAACTCGGCCATGCGCGGG
CCGATCTCGGCGAACACCGCCCCCGCTTCGACGCTCTCCGGCGTGGTCCAGACCGCCACCGCGGCGCCGT
CGTCCGCGACCCACACCTTGCCGATGTCGAGCCCGACGCGCGTGAGGAAGAGTTCTTGCAGCTCGGTGAC
CCGCTCGATGTGGCGGTCCGGATCGACGGTGTGGCGCGTGGCGGGGTAGTCGGCGAACGCGGCGGCGAGG
GTGCGTACGGCCCTGGGGACGTCGTCGCGGGTGGCGAGGCGCACCGTGGGCTTGTACTCGGTCATGGTGG
CCTCAGGTGCAGAGGTTTCTACAGGGAAAGAGAGAAAGGCTACAGTTAGTTTGCTGTGATGATGCTAAGT
GCCGAGGTCAGATGTCTATGGATTGTACACGGAATCCCAACGCAGGAACCAAAAAACACTCACCCAAAAA
AATGGCGCTAAGGCCGAGAGAAAGGCGAAGTTCCGTCTACGGCTATATACCTTGAAACAGGGGCGGCAGA
AGTGACGCAACGCGGTTGCGCGGACGGCTTCCTGTGTTTTCATTGGTCGAAGCGTTCTGCGCGTGCGCAG
AGATTCCCCAGGGAAGGCGGGCCCTCTTCCGAATGTCCAATCCGGACATTCTTCCGGTTGGACCTCCGCG
GTCAGCGCTGTGCCCGGCGAGAGATCACGTGGGGCGCGGAGGCGGTGCTGCTGGGGCACGGCCGTCCAGC
CTCGGCGGCCATATTTTTGAGGGGCTGTTCATCTCGTTCACACGCTCTGTCCGCCATGTTTGTGAGTGGA
AGCGCCATTACCCCTTCAAGCGACTGAAGGCTGCAGGGCCTCTGGTGGCCCGCATGGGGAGACCAGACCC
GCCAGGCCCGCCTTTCCGCACTCAGTCCGGGCTTACTTTATTTTGTGAGACAGGGTCTCGCCTAGAGGCT
CCGGTGCCCGTCAGTGGGCAGAGCGCACATCGCCCACAGTCCCCGAGAAGTTGGGGGGAGGGGTCGGCAA
TTGAACCGGTGCCTAGAGAAGGTGGCGCGGGGTAAACTGGGAAAGTGATGTCGTGTACTGGCTCCGCCTT
TTTCCCGAGGGTGGGGGAGAACCGTATATAAGTGCAGTAGTCGCCGTGAACGTTCTTTTTCGCAACGGGT
TTGCCGCCAGAACACAGGTAAGTGCCGTGTGTGGTTCCCGCGGGCCTGGCCTCTTTACGGGTTATGGCCC
TTGCGTGCCTTGAATTACTTCCACGCCCCTGGCTGCAGTACGTGATTCTTGATCCCGAGCTTCGGGTTGG
AAGTGGGTGGGAGAGTTCGAGGCCTTGCGCTTAAGGAGCCCCTTCGCCTCGTGCTTGAGTTGAGGCTTGG
CCTGGGCGCTGGGGCCGCCGCGTGCGAATCTGGTGGCACCTTCGCGCCTGTCTCGCTGCTTTCGATAAGT
CTCTAGCCATTTAAAATTTTTGATGACCTGCTGCGACGCTTTTTTTCTGGCAAGATAGTCTTGTAAATGC
GGGCCAAGATCTGCACACTGGTATTTCGGTTTTTGGGGCCGCGGGCGGCGACGGGGCCCGTGCGTCCCAG
CGCACATGTTCGGCGAGGCGGGGCCTGCGAGCGCGGCCACCGAGAATCGGACGGGGGTAGTCTCAAGCTG
GCCGGCCTGCTCTGGTGCCTGGCCTCGCGCCGCCGTGTATCGCCCCGCCCTGGGCGGCAAGGCTGGCCCG
GTCGGCACCAGTTGCGTGAGCGGAAAGATGGCCGCTTCCCGGCCCTGCTGCAGGGAGCTCAAAATGGAGG
ACGCGGCGCTCGGGAGAGCGGGCGGGTGAGTCACCCACACAAAGGAAAAGGGCCTTTCCGTCCTCAGCCG
TCGCTTCATGTGACTCCACGGAGTACCGGGCGCCGTCCAGGCACCTCGATTAGTTCTCGAGCTTTTGGAG
TACGTCGTCTTTAGGTTGGGGGGAGGGGTTTTATGCGATGGAGTTTCCCCATACTGAGTGGGTGGAGACT
GAAGTTAGGCCAGCTTGGCACTTGATGTAATTCTCCTTGGAATTTGCCCTTTTTGAGTTTGGATCTTGGT
TCATTCTCAAGCCTCAGACAGTGGTTCAAAGTTTTTTTCTTCCATTTAAGGTGTCGTGAAAACTACCCCA
AGCTGGCCTCTGAGGCCACCATGGTGTCAAAGGGGGAGGAACTGTTTACTGGGGTCGTGCCTATTCTGGT
CGAACTGGATGGAGATGTCAACGGCCACAAATTCAGCGTGAGGGGAGAGGGAGAGGGCGACGCAACCAAT
GGCAAGCTGACACTGAAGTTCATCTCTACCACAGGCAAGCTGCCCGTGCCTTGGCCAACCCTGGTGACCA
CACTGACATACGGCGTGCAGAGCTTTTCCAGGTATCCTGACCACATGAAGAGACACGATTTCTTTAAGTC
CGCCATGCCAGAGGGCTACGTGCAGGAGCGGACCATCTCTTTCAAGGACGATGGCACCTATAAGACACGC
GCCGAGGTGAAGTTTGAGGGCGACACACTGGTGAACAGGATCGAGCTGAAGGGCATCGACTTCAAGGAGG
ATGGCAATATCCTGGGCCACAAGCTGGAGTACAACTTTAATAGCCACAACGTGTATATCACCGCCGATAA
GCAGAAGAACGGCATCAAGGCCAATTTCAAGATCAGACACAATGTGGAGGACGGCTCCGTGCAGCTGGCC
GATCACTACCAGCAGAACACCCCAATCGGCGACGGACCAGTGCTGCTGCCCGATAATCACTATCTGTCTA
CACAGAGCAAGCTGTCCAAGGACCCCAACGAGAAGCGGGATCACATGGTGCTGCTGGAGTTCGTGACCGC
AGCAGGAATCACACACGGAATGGACGAGCTGTACAAGGGCTCTGGCGCCACCAACTTTAGCCTGCTGAAG
CAGGCAGGCGATGTGGAGGAGAATCCCGGCCCTGATATCGTCGACGGCAGCGGCGAGGGAAGGGGCTCAC
TGCTGACTTGCGGCGATGTGGAGGAGAACCCAGGACCCGGGATGCCCCTGAACGTGAGCTTCACCAACAG
GAATTACGACCTGGATTATGACTCCGTGCAGCCTTACTTCTATTGCGATGAGGAGGAGAACTTCTACCAG
CAGCAGCAGCAGAGCGAGCTGCAGCCACCTGCACCTTCCGAGGACATCTGGAAGAAGTTTGAGCTGCTGC
CTACCCCACCCCTGTCTCCAAGCAGGAGATCTGGCCTGTGCTCCCCCTCTTATGTGGCCGTGACACCTTT
CAGCCTGAGAGGCGATAACGACGGAGGAGGAGGAAGCTTTTCCACCGCCGATCAGCTGGAGATGGTGACA
GAGCTGCTGGGCGGCGATATGGTGAACCAGTCCTTCATCTGCGACCCTGACGATGAGACCTTTATCAAGA
ATATCATCATCCAGGATTGTATGTGGTCTGGCTTCAGCGCCGCAGCAAAGCTGGTGTCCGAGAAGCTGGC
CTCTTACCAGGCAGCAAGGAAGGACTCTGGAAGCCCTAACCCAGCCAGGGGCCACTCCGTGTGCTCTACA
AGCTCCCTGTACCTGCAGGATCTGTCTGCCGCCGCCAGCGAGTGTATCGACCCATCCGTGGTGTTCCCCT
ATCCTCTGAATGATTCTAGCTCCCCCAAGAGCTGCGCCTCCCAGGATTCTAGCGCCTTTAGCCCTTCCTC
TGACTCCCTGCTGAGCTCCACCGAGTCTAGCCCACAGGGAAGCCCAGAGCCACTGGTGCTGCACGAGGAG
ACACCTCCAACCACATCCTCTGACTCCGAGGAGGAGCAGGAGGATGAGGAGGAGATCGACGTGGTGTCTG
TGGAGAAGAGGCAGGCCCCCGGCAAGAGGAGCGAGTCTGGAAGCCCATCCGCCGGAGGACACTCTAAGCC
ACCTCACAGCCCACTGGTGCTGAAGCGGTGCCACGTGTCCACCCACCAGCACAACTACGCCGCCCCACCC
TCTACAAGGAAGGATTATCCAGCCGCCAAGAGAGTGAAGCTGGACTCCGTGAGGGTGCTGAGACAGATCT
CCAACAATAGGAAGTGTACCTCTCCCAGAAGCTCCGATACAGAGGAGAACGTGAAGCGGCGCACCCACAA
TGTGCTGGAGCGCCAGAGGAGAAATGAGCTGAAGCGGAGCTTCTTTGCCCTGCGCGACCAGATCCCTGAG
CTGGAGAACAATGAGAAGGCCCCAAAGGTGGTCATCCTGAAGAAGGCCACAGCCTATATCCTGTCTGTGC
AGGCCGAGGAGCAGAAGCTGATCAGCGAGGAGGACCTGCTGAGGAAGAGGAGGGAGCAGCTGAAGCACAA
GCTGGAGCAGCTGAGAAATAGCTGTGCCTGATCTAGAGCTCGCTGATCAGCCTCGACTGTGCCTTCTAGT
TGCCAGCCATCTGTTGTTTGCCCCTCCCCCGTGCCTTCCTTGACCCTGGAAGGTGCCACTCCCACTGTCC
TTTCCTAATAAAATGAGGAAATTGCATCGCATTGTCTGAGTAGGTGTCATTCTATTCTGGGGGGTGGGGT
GGGGCAGGACAGCAAGGGGGAGGATTGGGAAGACAATAGCAGGCATGCTGGGGATGCGGTGGGCTCTATG
GCTTCTGAGGCGGAAAGAACCAGCTGGGCCTACTAGATAGCGGACCCCTTACCGAAACATCGCCGCATTC
TGCAGAGGAGTCGAACTTAGTGTATGTAAACTTCTGACCCACTGGAATTGTGATACAGTGAATTATAAGT
GAAATAATCTGTCTGTAAACAATTGTTGGAAAAATGACTTGTGTCATGCACAAAGTAGATGTCCTAACTG
ACTTGCCAAAACTATTGTTTGTTAACAAGAAATTTGTGGAGTAGTTGAAAAACGAGTTTTAATGACTCCA
ACTTAAGTGTATGTAAACTTCCGACTTCAACTGTATAGGGATCC
