Features (pLannotate 1.2.2; 13 found; start..end, strand, type, name):
     73..103     +  rep_origin     M13 ori (fragment): M13 bacteriophage origin of replication; arrow indicates direction of (+) strand synthesis
    104..154     -  misc_feature   bom (fragment): basis of mobility region from pBR322
    181..285     +  promoter       AmpR promoter: bla
    286..1146    +  CDS            AmpR: β-lactamase; bla; confers resistance to ampicillin, carbenicillin, and related antibiotics
   1317..1905    +  rep_origin     ori: high-copy-number ColE1/pMB1/pBR322/pUC origin of replication
   2468..2523    -  polyA_signal   β-globin poly(A) signal: rabbit β-globin polyadenylation signal (Gil and Proudfoot, 1987)
   2594..2674    -  CDS            HBB (fragment): HBB_PONPY - Experimental evidence at transcript level: Swiss-Prot protein existence level 2. Involved in oxygen transport from the lung to the various peripheral tissues. From Pongo pygmaeus (Bornean orangutan).
   2688..3287    -  CDS            PuroR: puromycin N-acetyltransferase; pac from Streptomyces alboniger; confers resistance to puromycin
   3920..5101    +  promoter       EF-1α promoter: strong constitutive promoter for human elongation factor EF-1α
   5133..5849    +  CDS            moxGFP: moxGFP is a basic (constitutively fluorescent) green fluorescent protein published in 2015, derived from Aequorea victoria. It is reported to be a rapidly-maturing monomer.
   5994..7310    +  CDS            MYC: MYC_HUMAN - Also known as BHLHE39. Experimental evidence at protein level: Swiss-Prot protein existence level 1. Transcription factor that binds DNA in a non-specific manner, yet also specifically recognizes the core sequence 5'-CAC[GA]TG-3'. Activates the transcription of growth-related genes. Binds to the VEGFA promoter, promoting VEGFA production and subsequent sprouting angiogenesis (PubMed:24940000). Regulator of somatic reprogramming, controls self-renewal of embryonic stem cells. Functions with TAF6L to activate target gene expression through RNA polymerase II pause release (By similari
   7339..7563    +  polyA_signal   bGH poly(A) signal: bovine growth hormone polyadenylation signal
   7567..7588    +  promoter       SV40 promoter (fragment): SV40 enhancer and early promoter
>Addgene plasmid #176892 | pSBbi-moxGFP-P2A-T2A-cMyc-Puro | addgene full sequence | sequence record 348394 | Addgene NGS Result
AGTTGAAAAACGAGTTTTAATGACTCCAACTTAAGTGTATGTAAACTTCCGACTTCAACTGTATAGGGAT
CCAATTTTAACAAAATATTAACGCTTACAATTTCCTGATGCGGTATTTTCTCCTTACGCATCTGTGCGGT
ATTTCACACCGCATCAGGTGGCACTTTTCGGGGAAATGTGCGCGGAACCCCTATTTGTTTATTTTTCTAA
ATACATTCAAATATGTATCCGCTCATGAGACAATAACCCTGATAAATGCTTCAATAATATTGAAAAAGGA
AGAGTATGAGTATTCAACATTTCCGTGTCGCCCTTATTCCCTTTTTTGCGGCATTTTGCCTTCCTGTTTT
TGCTCACCCAGAAACGCTGGTGAAAGTAAAAGATGCTGAAGATCAGTTGGGTGCACGAGTGGGTTACATC
GAACTGGATCTCAACAGCGGTAAGATCCTTGAGAGTTTTCGCCCCGAAGAACGTTTTCCAATGATGAGCA
CTTTTAAAGTTCTGCTATGTGGCGCGGTATTATCCCGTATTGACGCCGGGCAAGAGCAACTCGGTCGCCG
CATACACTATTCTCAGAATGACTTGGTTGAGTACTCACCAGTCACAGAAAAGCATCTTACGGATGGCATG
ACAGTAAGAGAATTATGCAGTGCTGCCATAACCATGAGTGATAACACTGCGGCCAACTTACTTCTGACAA
CGATCGGAGGACCGAAGGAGCTAACCGCTTTTTTGCACAACATGGGGGATCATGTAACTCGCCTTGATCG
TTGGGAACCGGAGCTGAATGAAGCCATACCAAACGACGAGCGTGACACCACGATGCCTGTAGCAATGGCA
ACAACGTTGCGCAAACTATTAACTGGCGAACTACTTACTCTAGCTTCCCGGCAACAATTAATAGACTGGA
TGGAGGCGGATAAAGTTGCAGGACCACTTCTGCGCTCGGCCCTTCCGGCTGGCTGGTTTATTGCTGATAA
ATCTGGAGCCGGTGAGCGTGGGTCTCGCGGTATCATTGCAGCACTGGGGCCAGATGGTAAGCCCTCCCGT
ATCGTAGTTATCTACACGACGGGGAGTCAGGCAACTATGGATGAACGAAATAGACAGATCGCTGAGATAG
GTGCCTCACTGATTAAGCATTGGTAACTGTCAGACCAAGTTTACTCATATATACTTTAGATTGATTTAAA
ACTTCATTTTTAATTTAAAAGGATCTAGGTGAAGATCCTTTTTGATAATCTCATGACCAAAATCCCTTAA
CGTGAGTTTTCGTTCCACTGAGCGTCAGACCCCGTAGAAAAGATCAAAGGATCTTCTTGAGATCCTTTTT
TTCTGCGCGTAATCTGCTGCTTGCAAACAAAAAAACCACCGCTACCAGCGGTGGTTTGTTTGCCGGATCA
AGAGCTACCAACTCTTTTTCCGAAGGTAACTGGCTTCAGCAGAGCGCAGATACCAAATACTGTTCTTCTA
GTGTAGCCGTAGTTAGGCCACCACTTCAAGAACTCTGTAGCACCGCCTACATACCTCGCTCTGCTAATCC
TGTTACCAGTGGCTGCTGCCAGTGGCGATAAGTCGTGTCTTACCGGGTTGGACTCAAGACGATAGTTACC
GGATAAGGCGCAGCGGTCGGGCTGAACGGGGGGTTCGTGCACACAGCCCAGCTTGGAGCGAACGACCTAC
ACCGAACTGAGATACCTACAGCGTGAGCTATGAGAAAGCGCCACGCTTCCCGAAGGGAGAAAGGCGGACA
GGTATCCGGTAAGCGGCAGGGTCGGAACAGGAGAGCGCACGAGGGAGCTTCCAGGGGGAAACGCCTGGTA
TCTTTATAGTCCTGTCGGGTTTCGCCACCTCTGACTTGAGCGTCGATTTTTGTGATGCTCGTCAGGGGGG
CGGAGCCTATGGAAAAACGCCAGCAACGCGGCCTTTTTACGGTTCCTGGCCTTTTGCTGGCCTTTTGCTC
ACATGTTCTTTCCTGCGTTATCCCCTGATTCTGTGGATAACCGTATTACCGCCTTTGAGTGAGCTGATAC
CGCTCGCCGCAGCCGAACGACCGAGCGCAGCGAGTCAGTGAGCGAGGAAGCGGATCCCTATACAGTTGAA
GTCGGAAGTTTACATACACCTTAGCCAAATACATTTAAACTCACTTTTTCACAATTCCTGACATTTAATC
CTAGTAAAAATTCCCTGTCTTAGGTCAGTTAGGATCACCACTTTATTTTAAGAATGTGAAATATCAGAAT
AATAGTAGAGAGAATGATTCATTTCAGCTTTTATTTCTTTCATCACATTCCCAGTGGGTCAGAAGTTTAC
ATACACTCGACTCCTCTGCAGAATGCGGCGATGTTTCGGTAAGGGGTCCCGAGTAGCTAGTTCATGGCAG
CCAGCATATGGCATATGTTGCCAAACTCTAAACCAAATACTCATTCTGATGTTTTAAATGATTTGCCCTC
CCATATGTCCTTCCGAGTGAGAGACACAAAAAATTCCAACACACTATTGCAATGAAAATAAATTTCCTTT
ATTAGCCAGAAGTCAGATGCTCAAGGGGCTTCATGATGTCCCCATAATTTTTGGCAGAGGGAAAAAGATC
TCAGTGGTATTTGTGAGCCAGGGCATTGGCCACACCAGCCACCACCTTCTGATAGGCAGCCTGCACCTGA
GGAGTGAATTCACGACAGGCCTTCGAATCAGGCACCGGGCTTGCGGGTCATGCACCAGGTGCGCGGTCCT
TCGGGCACCTCGACGTCGGCGGTGACGGTGAAGCCGAGCCGCTCGTAGAAGGGGAGGTTGCGGGGCGCGG
AGGTCTCCAGGAAGGCGGGCACCCCGGCGCGCTCGGCCGCCTCCACTCCGGGGAGCACGACGGCGCTGCC
CAGACCCTTGCCCTGGTGGTCGGGCGAGACGCCGACGGTGGCCAGGAACCACGCGGGCTCCTTGGGCCGG
TGCGGCGCCAGGAGGCCTTCCATCTGTTGCTGCGCGGCCAGCCGGGAACCGCTCAACTCGGCCATGCGCG
GGCCGATCTCGGCGAACACCGCCCCCGCTTCGACGCTCTCCGGCGTGGTCCAGACCGCCACCGCGGCGCC
GTCGTCCGCGACCCACACCTTGCCGATGTCGAGCCCGACGCGCGTGAGGAAGAGTTCTTGCAGCTCGGTG
ACCCGCTCGATGTGGCGGTCCGGATCGACGGTGTGGCGCGTGGCGGGGTAGTCGGCGAACGCGGCGGCGA
GGGTGCGTACGGCCCTGGGGACGTCGTCGCGGGTGGCGAGGCGCACCGTGGGCTTGTACTCGGTCATGGT
GGCCTCAGGTGCAGAGGTTTCTACAGGGAAAGAGAGAAAGGCTACAGTTAGTTTGCTGTGATGATGCTAA
GTGCCGAGGTCAGATGTCTATGGATTGTACACGGAATCCCAACGCAGGAACCAAAAAACACTCACCCAAA
AAAATGGCGCTAAGGCCGAGAGAAAGGCGAAGTTCCGTCTACGGCTATATACCTTGAAACAGGGGCGGCA
GAAGTGACGCAACGCGGTTGCGCGGACGGCTTCCTGTGTTTTCATTGGTCGAAGCGTTCTGCGCGTGCGC
AGAGATTCCCCAGGGAAGGCGGGCCCTCTTCCGAATGTCCAATCCGGACATTCTTCCGGTTGGACCTCCG
CGGTCAGCGCTGTGCCCGGCGAGAGATCACGTGGGGCGCGGAGGCGGTGCTGCTGGGGCACGGCCGTCCA
GCCTCGGCGGCCATATTTTTGAGGGGCTGTTCATCTCGTTCACACGCTCTGTCCGCCATGTTTGTGAGTG
GAAGCGCCATTACCCCTTCAAGCGACTGAAGGCTGCAGGGCCTCTGGTGGCCCGCATGGGGAGACCAGAC
CCGCCAGGCCCGCCTTTCCGCACTCAGTCCGGGCTTACTTTATTTTGTGAGACAGGGTCTCGCCTAGAGG
CTCCGGTGCCCGTCAGTGGGCAGAGCGCACATCGCCCACAGTCCCCGAGAAGTTGGGGGGAGGGGTCGGC
AATTGAACCGGTGCCTAGAGAAGGTGGCGCGGGGTAAACTGGGAAAGTGATGTCGTGTACTGGCTCCGCC
TTTTTCCCGAGGGTGGGGGAGAACCGTATATAAGTGCAGTAGTCGCCGTGAACGTTCTTTTTCGCAACGG
GTTTGCCGCCAGAACACAGGTAAGTGCCGTGTGTGGTTCCCGCGGGCCTGGCCTCTTTACGGGTTATGGC
CCTTGCGTGCCTTGAATTACTTCCACGCCCCTGGCTGCAGTACGTGATTCTTGATCCCGAGCTTCGGGTT
GGAAGTGGGTGGGAGAGTTCGAGGCCTTGCGCTTAAGGAGCCCCTTCGCCTCGTGCTTGAGTTGAGGCCT
GGCTTGGGCGCTGGGGCCGCCGCGTGCGAATCTGGTGGCACCTTCGCGCCTGTCTCGCTGCTTTCGATAA
GTCTCTAGCCATTTAAAATTTTTGATGACCTGCTGCGACGCTTTTTTTCTGGCAAGATAGTCTTGTAAAT
GCGGGCCAAGATCTGCACACTGGTATTTCGGTTTTTGGGGCCGCGGGCGGCGACGGGGCCCGTGCGTCCC
AGCGCACATGTTCGGCGAGGCGGGGCCTGCGAGCGCGGCCACCGAGAATCGGACGGGGGTAGTCTCAAGC
TGGCCGGCCTGCTCTGGTGCCTGGCCTCGCGCCGCCGTGTATCGCCCCGCCCTGGGCGGCAAGGCTGGCC
CGGTCGGCACCAGTTGCGTGAGCGGAAAGATGGCCGCTTCCCGGCCCTGCTGCAGGGAGCTCAAAATGGA
GGACGCGGCGCTCGGGAGAGCGGGCGGGTGAGTCACCCACACAAAGGAAAAGGGCCTTTCCGTCCTCAGC
CGTCGCTTCATGTGACTCCACGGAGTACCGGGCGCCGTCCAGGCACCTCGATTAGTTCTCGAGCTTTTGG
AGTACGTCGTCTTTAGGTTGGGGGGAGGGGTTTTATGCGATGGAGTTTCCCCATACTGAGTGGGTGGAGA
CTGAAGTTAGGCCAGCTTGGCACTTGATGTAATTCTCCTTGGAATTTGCCCTTTTTGAGTTTGGATCTTG
GTTCATTCTCAAGCCTCAGACAGTGGTTCAAAGTTTTTTTCTTCCATTTAAGGTGTCGTGAAAACTACCC
CAAGCTGGCCTCTGAGGCCACCATGGTGTCAAAGGGGGAGGAACTGTTTACTGGGGTCGTGCCTATTCTG
GTCGAACTGGATGGAGATGTCAACGGCCACAAATTCAGCGTGAGGGGAGAGGGAGAGGGCGACGCAACCA
ATGGCAAGCTGACACTGAAGTTCATCTCTACCACAGGCAAGCTGCCCGTGCCTTGGCCAACCCTGGTGAC
CACACTGACATACGGCGTGCAGAGCTTTTCCAGGTATCCTGACCACATGAAGAGACACGATTTCTTTAAG
TCCGCCATGCCAGAGGGCTACGTGCAGGAGCGGACCATCTCTTTCAAGGACGATGGCACCTATAAGACAC
GCGCCGAGGTGAAGTTTGAGGGCGACACACTGGTGAACAGGATCGAGCTGAAGGGCATCGACTTCAAGGA
GGATGGCAATATCCTGGGCCACAAGCTGGAGTACAACTTTAATAGCCACAACGTGTATATCACCGCCGAT
AAGCAGAAGAACGGCATCAAGGCCAATTTCAAGATCAGACACAATGTGGAGGACGGCTCCGTGCAGCTGG
CCGATCACTACCAGCAGAACACCCCAATCGGCGACGGACCAGTGCTGCTGCCCGATAATCACTATCTGTC
TACACAGAGCAAGCTGTCCAAGGACCCCAACGAGAAGCGGGATCACATGGTGCTGCTGGAGTTCGTGACC
GCAGCAGGAATCACACACGGAATGGACGAGCTGTACAAGGGCTCTGGCGCCACCAACTTTAGCCTGCTGA
AGCAGGCAGGCGATGTGGAGGAGAATCCCGGCCCTGATATCGTCGACGGCAGCGGCGAGGGAAGGGGCTC
ACTGCTGACTTGCGGCGATGTGGAGGAGAACCCAGGACCCGGGATGCCCCTGAACGTGAGCTTCACCAAC
AGGAATTACGACCTGGATTATGACTCCGTGCAGCCTTACTTCTATTGCGATGAGGAGGAGAACTTCTACC
AGCAGCAGCAGCAGAGCGAGCTGCAGCCACCTGCACCTTCCGAGGACATCTGGAAGAAGTTTGAGCTGCT
GCCTACCCCACCCCTGTCTCCAAGCAGGAGATCTGGCCTGTGCTCCCCCTCTTATGTGGCCGTGACACCT
TTCAGCCTGAGAGGCGATAACGACGGAGGAGGAGGAAGCTTTTCCACCGCCGATCAGCTGGAGATGGTGA
CAGAGCTGCTGGGCGGCGATATGGTGAACCAGTCCTTCATCTGCGACCCTGACGATGAGACCTTTATCAA
GAATATCATCATCCAGGATTGTATGTGGTCTGGCTTCAGCGCCGCAGCAAAGCTGGTGTCCGAGAAGCTG
GCCTCTTACCAGGCAGCAAGGAAGGACTCTGGAAGCCCTAACCCAGCCAGGGGCCACTCCGTGTGCTCTA
CAAGCTCCCTGTACCTGCAGGATCTGTCTGCCGCCGCCAGCGAGTGTATCGACCCATCCGTGGTGTTCCC
CTATCCTCTGAATGATTCTAGCTCCCCCAAGAGCTGCGCCTCCCAGGATTCTAGCGCCTTTAGCCCTTCC
TCTGACTCCCTGCTGAGCTCCACCGAGTCTAGCCCACAGGGAAGCCCAGAGCCACTGGTGCTGCACGAGG
AGACACCTCCAACCACATCCTCTGACTCCGAGGAGGAGCAGGAGGATGAGGAGGAGATCGACGTGGTGTC
TGTGGAGAAGAGGCAGGCCCCCGGCAAGAGGAGCGAGTCTGGAAGCCCATCCGCCGGAGGACACTCTAAG
CCACCTCACAGCCCACTGGTGCTGAAGCGGTGCCACGTGTCCACCCACCAGCACAACTACGCCGCCCCAC
CCTCTACAAGGAAGGATTATCCAGCCGCCAAGAGAGTGAAGCTGGACTCCGTGAGGGTGCTGAGACAGAT
CTCCAACAATAGGAAGTGTACCTCTCCCAGAAGCTCCGATACAGAGGAGAACGTGAAGCGGCGCACCCAC
AATGTGCTGGAGCGCCAGAGGAGAAATGAGCTGAAGCGGAGCTTCTTTGCCCTGCGCGACCAGATCCCTG
AGCTGGAGAACAATGAGAAGGCCCCAAAGGTGGTCATCCTGAAGAAGGCCACAGCCTATATCCTGTCTGT
GCAGGCCGAGGAGCAGAAGCTGATCAGCGAGGAGGACCTGCTGAGGAAGAGGAGGGAGCAGCTGAAGCAC
AAGCTGGAGCAGCTGAGAAATAGCTGTGCCTGATCTAGAGCTCGCTGATCAGCCTCGACTGTGCCTTCTA
GTTGCCAGCCATCTGTTGTTTGCCCCTCCCCCGTGCCTTCCTTGACCCTGGAAGGTGCCACTCCCACTGT
CCTTTCCTAATAAAATGAGGAAATTGCATCGCATTGTCTGAGTAGGTGTCATTCTATTCTGGGGGGTGGG
GTGGGGCAGGACAGCAAGGGGGAGGATTGGGAAGACAATAGCAGGCATGCTGGGGATGCGGTGGGCTCTA
TGGCTTCTGAGGCGGAAAGAACCAGCTGGGCCTACTAGATAGCGGACCCCTTACCGAAACATCGCCGCAT
TCTGCAGAGGAGTCGAACTTAGTGTATGTAAACTTCTGACCCACTGGAATTGTGATACAGTGAATTATAA
GTGAAATAATCTGTCTGTAAACAATTGTTGGAAAAATGACTTGTGTCATGCACAAAGTAGATGTCCTAAC
TGACTTGCCAAAACTATTGTTTGTTAACAAGAAATTTGTGGAGT
